>Addgene plasmid #71405 | pMAH2-intein/mCherry | depositor partial sequence | sequence record 128460 | intein/mcherry insertion
ATGGTGAGCAAGGGCGAGGAGGATAACATGGCCATCATCAAGGAGTTCATGCGCTTCAAGGTGCACATGG
AGGGCTCCGTGAACGGCCACGAGTTCGAGATCGAGGGCGAGGGCGAGGGCCGCCCCTACGAGGGCACCCA
GACCGCCAAGCTGAAGGTGACCAAGGGTGGCCCCCTGCCCTTCGCCTGGGACATCCTGTCCCCTCAGTTC
ATGTACGGCTCCAAGGCCTACGTGAAGCACCCCGCCGACATCCCCGACTACTTGAAGCTGTCCTTCCCCG
AGGGCTTCAATTGGGAGCGCGTGATGAACTTCGAGGACGGCGGCGTGGTGACCGTGACCCAGGACTCCTC
CCTGCAGGACGGCGAGTTCATCTACAAGGTGAAGCTGCGCGGCACCAACTTCCCCTCCGACGGCCCCGTA
ATGCAGTAGTTAAGCTATGAAACGGAAATATTGACAGTAGAATATGGATTATTACCGATTGGTAAAATTG
TAGAAAAGCGCATCGAATGTACTGTTTATAGCGTTGATAATAATGGAAATATTTATACACAACCTGTAGC
ACAATGGCACGATCGCGGAGAACAAGAGGTGTTTGAGTATTGTTTGGAAGATGGTTCATTGATTCGGGCA
ACAAAAGACCATAAGTTTATGACTGTTGATGGTCAAATGTTGCCAATTGATGAAATATTTGAACGTGAAT
TGGATTTGATGCGGGTTGATAATTTGCCGAATATCAAAATAGCCACACGTAAATATTTAGGCAAACAAAA
TGTCTATGACATTGGAGTTGAGCGCGACCATAATTTTGCACTCAAAAATGGCTTCATAGCTTCTAATTGT
ATGACCATGGGCTGGGAGGCCTCCACTGAGCGGATGTACCCCGAGGACGGCGCCCTGAAGGGCGAGATCA
AGCAGAGGCTGAAGCTGAAGGACGGCGGCCACTACGACGCTGAGGTCAAGACCACCTACAAGGCCAAGAA
GCCCGTGCAGCTGCCCGGCGCCTACAACGTCGACATCAAGTTGGACATCCTTTCCCACAACGAGGACTAC
ACCATCGTGGAACAGTACGAACGCGCCGAGGGCCGCCACTCCACCGGCGGCATGGACGAGCTGTACAAG
