>Addgene plasmid #71405 | pMAH2-intein/mCherry | addgene partial sequence | sequence record 135902 | CMV-F 5'-CGCAAATGGGCGGTAGGCGTG-3'
ACCGTCAGATCGCCTGGAGACGCCATCCACGCTGTTTTGACCTCCATAGAAGACACCGGGACCGATCCAG
CCTCCGCGGCCGGGAACGGTGCATTGGAACGCGGATTCCCCGTGCCAAGAGTGACGTAAGTACCGCCTAT
AGAGTCTATAGGCCCACCCCCTTGGCTTCGTTAGAACGCGGCTACAATTAATACATAACCTTATGTATCA
TACACATACGATTTAGGTGACACTATAGAATAACATCCACTTTGCCTTTCTCTCCACAGGTGTCCACTCC
CAGGTCCAACTGCACGGAAGCTTGCCACCATGGTGAGCAAGGGCGAGGAGGATAACATGGCCATCATCAA
GGAGTTCATGCGCTTCAAGGTGCACATGGAGGGCTCCGTGAACGGCCACGAGTTCGAGATCGAGGGCGAG
GGCGAGGGCCGCCCCTACGAGGGCACCCAGACCGCCAAGCTGAAGGTGACCAAGGGTGGCCCCCTGCCCT
TCGCCTGGGACATCCTGTCCCCTCAGTTCATGTACGGCTCCAAGGCCTACGTGAAGCACCCCGCCGACAT
CCCCGACTACTTGAAGCTGTCCTTCCCCGAGGGCTTCAATTGGGAGCGCGTGATGAACTTCGAGGACGGC
GGCGTGGTGACCGTGACCCAGGACTCCTCCCTGCAGGACGGCGAGTTCATCTACAAGGTGAAGCTGCGCG
GCACCAACTTCCCCTCCGACGGCCCCGTAATGCAGTAGTTAAGCTATGAAACGGAAATATTGACAGTAGA
ATATGGATTATTACCGATTGGTAAAATTGT
