>Addgene plasmid #71405 | pMAH2-intein/mCherry | addgene partial sequence | sequence record 135903 | Amp-R 5'-ATAATACCGCGCCACATAGC-3'
ACTCTCAAGGATCTTACCGCTGTTGAGATCCAGTTCGATGTAACCCACTCGTGCACCCAACTGATCTTCA
GCATCTTTTACTTTCACCAGCGTTTCTGGGTGAGCAAAAACAGGAAGGCAAAATGCCGCAAAAAAGGGAA
TAAGGGCGACACGGAAATGTTGAATACTCATACTCTTCCTTTTTCAATATTATTGAAGCATTTATCAGGG
TTATTGTCTCATGAGCGGATACATATTTGAATGTATTTAGAAAAATAAACAAATAGGGGTTCCGCGCACA
TTTCCCCGACTCGACCTCGACTCAAAAAAAGGACTACCCGGAGCGGGACTTGAACCCGCACAGCGCGAAC
GCCGAGGGATTTAGAATCCCTTGTGTCTACCGATTCCACCATCCGGGCGGGGATCTGTGGTCTCATACAG
AACTTATAAGATTCCCAAATCCAAAGACATTTCACGTTTATGGTGATTTCCCAGAACACATAGCGACATG
CAAATATTGCAGGGCGCCACTCCCCTGTCCCTCACAGCCATCTTCCTGCCAGGGCGCACGCGCGCTGGGT
GTTCCCGCCTAGTGACACTGGGCCCGCGATTCCTTGGAGCGGGTTGATGACGTCAGCGTTCGAATTCTCG
ACCTCGACTCAAAAAAAGGACTACCCGGAGCGGGACTTGAACCCGCACAGCGCGAACGCCGAGGGATTTA
GAATCCCTTGTGTCTACCGATTCCACCATCCGGGCGGGGATCTGTGGTCTCATACAGAACTTATAAGATT
CCCAAATCCAAAGACATTTCACGTTTATGG
