[The description below was written by a language model from this plasmid's Addgene catalogue record.]
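Description:
pMAH2-intein/mCherry is a mammalian expression plasmid of about 7.6 kb built on pMAH2, a laboratory-constructed backbone of roughly 6.4 kb. It is propagated in E. coli as a high-copy plasmid under ampicillin selection, and it carries a hygromycin marker for selection in mammalian cells. The record does not name the origin of replication or give a feature-level map, so the arrangement of backbone elements cannot be described in detail.

The payload is an approximately 1.2 kb insert, cloned between HindIII and BamHI sites that are both retained, and expressed from the CMV promoter. It encodes mCherry interrupted by the Npu DnaE intein, a fast-splicing intein. An intein is a protein segment that excises itself and ligates the flanking sequences, so here splicing would be expected to join the two portions of mCherry into an intact fluorescent protein, making red fluorescence a readout of splicing activity.

The plasmid also expresses a suppression tRNA, the type of tRNA used to decode a stop codon for site-specific incorporation of a noncanonical amino acid. The record does not state the identity of the tRNA, its promoter, the codon it reads, or whether the matching aminoacyl-tRNA synthetase is on this plasmid or supplied separately. The associated work concerns light activation of protein splicing with a photocaged fast intein. This suggests that the construct serves as a reporter in which a photocaged residue placed in the intein blocks splicing until illumination, although the position of that residue is not recorded.
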