Addgene plasmid #71405: pMAH2-intein/mCherry
Purpose: Expresses suppression tRNA and mCherry inserted with a Npu DnaE intein
Depositing lab: Huiwang Ai. Depositing organization: University of California, Riverside. Publication: Light activation of protein splicing with a photocaged fast intein. Ren W, Ji A, Ai HW. J Am Chem Soc. 2015 Feb 18;137(6):2155-8. doi: 10.1021/ja508597d. Epub 2015 Feb 5. PubMed 25647354.
Backbone
  Vector backbone: pMAH2
  Backbone manufacturer: lab constructed
  Backbone size w/o insert (bp): 6400
  Total vector size (bp): 7600
  Vector type: Mammalian Expression
  Selectable markers: Hygromycin
Growth in bacteria
  Bacterial resistance: Ampicillin, 100 μg/mL
  Growth temperature: 37°C
  Growth strain: DH5alpha
  Copy number: High Copy
Gene/Insert
  Gene/Insert name: Npu DnaE Intein insertion in mCherry
  Insert size (bp): 1200
  Promoter: CMV
  Cloning method: Restriction Enzyme; 5′ cloning site HindIII (not destroyed); 3′ cloning site BamH1 (not destroyed)
  Sequencing primers: 5′ pCMV
Terms and licenses: Academic/Nonprofit Terms; Industry Terms: Not Available to Industry
How to cite: pMAH2-intein/mCherry was a gift from Huiwang Ai (Addgene plasmid # 71405 ; http://n2t.net/addgene:71405 ; RRID:Addgene_71405)
